>Addgene plasmid #164765 | LjUBQ:MtPIP6:T35s | addgene full sequence | sequence record 324760 | Addgene NGS Result
CACCGACGCCGTGGAATGCCCCATGTGTGGAGGAACGGGCGGTTGGCCAGGCGTAAGCGGCTGGGTTGTC
TGCCGGCCCTGCAATGGCACTGGAACCCCCAAGCCCGAGGAATCGGCGTGAGCGGTCGCAAACCATCCGG
CCCGGTACAAATCGGCGCGGCGCTGGGTGATGACCTGGTGGAGAAGTTGAAGGCCGCGCAGGCCGCCCAG
CGGCAACGCATCGAGGCAGAAGCACGCCCCGGTGAATCGTGGCAAGCGGCCGCTGATCGAATCCGCAAAG
AATCCCGGCAACCGCCGGCAGCCGGTGCGTCGTCGATTAGGAAGCCGCCCAAGGGCGACGAGCAACCAGA
TTTTTTCGTTCCGATGCTCTATGACGTGGGCACCCGCGATAGTCGCAGCATCATGGACGTGGCCGTTTTC
CGTCTGTCGAAGCGTGACCGACGAGCTGGCGAGGTGATCCGCTACGAGCTTCCAGACGGGCACGTAGAGG
TTTCCGCAGGGCCGGCCGGCATGGCCAGTGTGTGGGATTACGACCTGGTACTGATGGCGGTTTCCCATCT
AACCGAATCCATGAACCGATACCGGGAAGGGAAGGGAGACAAGCCCGGCCGCGTGTTCCGTCCACACGTT
GCGGACGTACTCAAGTTCTGCCGGCGAGCCGATGGCGGAAAGCAGAAAGACGACCTGGTAGAAACCTGCA
TTCGGTTAAACACCACGCACGTTGCCATGCAGCGTACGAAGAAGGCCAAGAACGGCCGCCTGGTGACGGT
ATCCGAGGGTGAAGCCTTGATTAGCCGCTACAAGATCGTAAAGAGCGAAACCGGGCGGCCGGAGTACATC
GAGATCGAGCTAGCTGATTGGATGTACCGCGAGATCACAGAAGGCAAGAACCCGGACGTGCTGACGGTTC
ACCCCGATTACTTTTTGATCGATCCCGGCATCGGCCGTTTTCTCTACCGCCTGGCACGCCGCGCCGCAGG
CAAGGCAGAAGCCAGATGGTTGTTCAAGACGATCTACGAACGCAGTGGCAGCGCCGGAGAGTTCAAGAAG
TTCTGTTTCACCGTGCGCAAGCTGATCGGGTCAAATGACCTGCCGGAGTACGATTTGAAGGAGGAGGCGG
GGCAGGCTGGCCCGATCCTAGTCATGCGCTACCGCAACCTGATCGAGGGCGAAGCATCCGCCGGTTCCTA
ATGTACGGAGCAGATGCTAGGGCAAATTGCCCTAGCAGGGGAAAAAGGTCGAAAAAGCTTCTTTCCTGTG
GATAGCACGTACATTGGGAACCCAAAGCCGTACATTGGGAACCGGAACCCGTACATTGGGAACCCAAAGC
CGTACATTGGGAACCGGTCACACATGTAAGTGACTGATATAAAAGAGAAAAAAGGCGATTTTTCCGCCTA
AAACTCTTTAAAACTTATTAAAACTCTTAAAACCCGCCTGGCCTGTGCATAACTGTCTGGCCAGCGCACA
GCCGAAGAGCTGCAAAAAGCGCCTACCCTTCGGTCGCTGCGCTCCCTACGCCCCGCCGCTTCGCGTCGGC
CTATCGCGGCCGCTGGCCGCTCAAAAATGGCTGGCCTACGGCCAGGCAATCTACCAGGGCGCGGACAAGC
CGCGCCGTCGCCACTCGACCGCCGGCGCCCACATCAAGGCACCGAGCTCCCATCCCCCCAGGGGCTGCGC
CCCTCGGCCGCGAACGGCCTCACCCCAAAAATGGCAGCGCTGGCCAATTCGTGCGCGGAACCCCTATTTG
TTTATTTTTCTAAATACATTCAAATATGTATCCGCTCATGAGACAATAACCTTGATAAATGCTTCAATAA
TATTGAAAAAGGAAGAGTATGGCTAAAATGAGAATATCACCGGAATTGAAAAAACTGATCGAAAAATACC
GCTGCGCAAAAGATACGGAAGGAATGTCTCCTGCTAAGGTATATAAGCTGGTGGGAGAAAATGAAAACCT
ATATTTAAAAATGACGGACAGCCGGTATAAAGGGACCACCTATGATGTGGAACGGGAAAAGGACATGATG
CTATGGCTGGAAGGAAAGCTGCCTGTTCCAAAGGTCCTGCACTTTGAACGGCATGATGGCTGGAGCAATC
TGCTCATGAGTGAGGCCGATGGCGTCCTTTGCTCGGAAGAGTATGAAGATGAACAAAGCCCTGAAAAGAT
TATCGAGCTGTATGCGGAGTGCATCAGGCTCTTTCACTCCATCGACATATCGGATTGTCCCTATACGAAT
AGCTTAGACAGCCGCTTAGCCGAATTGGATTACTTACTGAATAACGATCTGGCCGATGTGGATTGCGAAA
ACTGGGAAGAGGACACTCCATTTAAAGATCCGCGCGAGCTGTATGATTTTTTAAAGACGGAAAAGCCCGA
AGAGGAACTTGTCTTTTCCCACGGCGACCTGGGAGACAGCAACATCTTTGTGAAAGATGGCAAAGTAAGT
GGCTTTATTGATCTTGGGAGAAGCGGCAGGGCGGACAAGTGGTATGACATTGCCTTCTGCGTCCGGTCGA
TCAGGGAGGATATCGGGGAAGAACAGTATGTCGAGCTATTTTTTGACTTACTGGGGATCAAGCCTGATTG
GGAGAAAATAAAATATTATATTTTACTGGATGAATTGTTTTAGCTGTCAGACCAAGTTTACTCATATATA
CTTTAGATTGATTTAAAACTTCATTTTTAATTTAAAAGGATCTAGGTGAAGATCCTTTTTGATAATCTCA
TGACCAAAATCCCTTAACGTGAGTTTTCGTTCCACTGAGCGTCAGACCCCGTAGAAAAGATCAAAGGATC
TTCTTGAGATCCTTTTTTTCTGCGCGTAATCTGCTGCTTGCAAACAAAAAAACCACCGCTACCAGCGGTG
GTTTGTTTGCCGGATCAAGAGCTACCAACTCTTTTTCCGAAGGTAACTGGCTTCAGCAGAGCGCAGATAC
CAAATACTGTCCTTCTAGTGTAGCCGTAGTTAGGCCACCACTTCAAGAACTCTGTAGCACCGCCTACATA
CCTCGCTCTGCTAATCCTGTTACCAGTGGCTGCTGCCAGTGGCGATAAGTCGTGTCTTACCGGGTTGGAC
TCAAGACGATAGTTACCGGATAAGGCGCAGCGGTCGGGCTGAACGGGGGGTTCGTGCACACAGCCCAGCT
TGGAGCGAACGACCTACACCGAACTGAGATACCTACAGCGTGAGCTATGAGAAAGCGCCACGCTTCCCGA
AGGGAGAAAGGCGGACAGGTATCCGGTAAGCGGCAGGGTCGGAACAGGAGAGCGCACGAGGGAGCTTCCA
GGGGGAAACGCCTGGTATCTTTATAGTCCTGTCGGGTTTCGCCACCTCTGACTTGAGCGTCGATTTTTGT
GATGCTCGTCAGGGGGGCGGAGCCTATGGAAAAACGCCAGCAACGCGGCCTTTTTACGGTTCCTGTGGTT
GGCACATACAAATGGACGAACGGATAAACCTTTTCACGCCCTTTTAAATATCCGATTATTCTAATAAACG
CTCTTTTCTCTTAGGTTTACCCGCCAATATATCCTGTCAAACACTGATAGTTTAAACTCCCTCGGTCACA
TGTGCATCCTCGTAAGGAGGACGTCGTTGTGGTTGGTGCTTTCCTTACATTCTGAGCCTCTTTCCTTCTA
ATCCACTCATCTGCATCTTCTTGTGTCCTTACTAATACCTCATTGGTTCCAAATTCCCTCCCTTTAAGCA
CCAGCTCGTTTCTGTTCTTCCACAGCCTCCCAAGTATCCAAGGGACTAAAGCCTCCACATTCTTCAGATC
AGGATATTCTTGTTTAAGATGTTGAACTCTATGGAGGTTTGTATGAACTGATGATCTAGGACCGGATAAG
TTCCCTTCTTCATAGCGAACTTATTCAAAGAATGTTTTGTGTATCATTCTTGTTACATTGTTATTAATGA
AAAAATATTATTGGTCATTGGACTGAACACGAGTGTTAAATATGGACCAGGCCCCAAATAAGATCCATTG
ATATATGAATTAAATAACAAGAATAAATCGAGTCACCAAACCACTTGCCTTTTTTAACGAGACTTGTTCA
CCAACTTGATACAAAAGTCATTATCCTATGCAAATCAATAATCATACAAAAATATCCAATAACACTAAAA
AAATTAAAAGAAATGGATAATTTCACAATATGTTATACGATAAAGAAGTTACTTTTCCAAGAAATTCACT
GATTTTATAAGCCCACTTGCATTAGATAAATGGCAAAAAAAAACAAAAAGGAAAAGAAATAAAGCACGAA
GAATTCTAGAAAATACGAAATACGCTTCAATGCAGTGGGACCCACGGTTCAATTATTGCCAATTTTCAGC
TCCACCGTATATTTAAAAAATAAAACGATAATGCTAAAAAAATATAAATCGTAACGATCGTTAAATCTCA
ACGGCTGGATCTTATGACGACCGTTAAGGAAATTGTGGTTGTCGGACGAAGTCCAGTAATAAACGGCGTC
AAAGTGGTTGCAGCCGGCACACACGAGTCGTGTTTATCAACTCAAAGCACAAATACTTTTCCTCAACCTA
AAAATAAGGCAATTAGCCAAAAACAACTTTGCGTGTAAACAACGCTCAATACACGTGTCATTTTATTATT
AGCTATTGCTTCACCGCCTTAGCTTTCTCGTGACCTAGTCGTCCTCGTCTTTTCTTCTTCTTCTTCTATA
AAACAATACCCAAAGAGCTCTTCTTCTTCACAATTCAGATTTCAATTTCTCAAAATCTTAAAAACTTTCT
CTCAATTCTCTCTACCGTGATCAAGGTAAATTTCTGTGTTCCTTATTCTCTCAAAATCTTCGATTTTGTT
TTCGTTCGATCCCAATTTCGTATATGTTCTTTGGTTTAGATTCTGTTAATCTTAGATCGTAGACGATTTT
CTGGGTTTGATCGTTAGATATCATCTTAATTCTCGATTAGGGTTTCATAGATATCATCCGATTTGTTCAA
ATAATTTGAGTTTTGTCGAATAATTACTCTTCGATTTGTGATTTCTATCTAGATCTGGTGTTAGTTTCTA
GTTTGTGCGATCGAATTTGTCGATTAATCTGAGTTTTTCTGATTAACAGATGCAGATCTTAATGGGGTCA
TCCAAGAATGTTATCAAGGAGTTCATGAGGTTTAAGGTTCGCATGGAAGGAACGGTCAATGGGCACGAGT
TTGAAATAGAAGGCGAAGGAGAGGGGAGGCCATACGAAGGCCACAATACCGTAAAGCTTAAGGTAACCAA
GGGGGGACCTTTGCCATTTGCTTGGGATATTTTGTCACCACAATTTCAGTATGGAAGCAAGGTATATGTC
AAGCACCCTGCCGACATACCAGACTATAAAAAGCTGTCATTTCCTGAAGGATTTAAATGGGAAAGGGTCA
TGAACTTTGAAGATGGTGGCGTCGTTACTGTAACCCAGGATTCCAGTTTGCAGGATGGCTGTTTCATCTA
CAAGGTCAAGTTCATTGGCGTGAACTTTCCTTCCGATGGACCTGTTATGCAAAAGAAAACAATGGGCTGG
GAAGCCAGCACTGAGCGTTTGTATCCTCGTGATGGCGTGTTGAAAGGAGAGATTCATAAGGCTCTGAAGC
TGAAAGACGGTGGTCATTACCTAGTTGAATTCAAAAGTATTTACATGGCAAAGAAGCCTGTGCAGCTACC
AGGGTACTACTATGTTGACTCCAAACTGGATATAACAAGCCACAACGAAGATTATACAATCGTTGAGCAG
TATGAAAGAACCGAGGGACGCCACCATCTGTTCCTTTAAGCTTGTCAAGCAGATCGTTCAAACATTTGGC
AATAAAGTTTCTTAAGATTGAATCCTGTTGCCGGTCTTGCGATGATTATCATATAATTTCTGTTGAATTA
CGTTAAGCATGTAATAATTAACATGTAATGCATGACGTTATTTATGAGATGGGTTTTTATGATTAGAGTC
CCGCAATTATACATTTAATACGCGATAGAAAACAAAATATAGCGCGCAAACTAGGATAAATTATCGCGCG
CGGTGTCATCTATGTTACTAGATCGACGCTGAGCTCGAATTCTAGTGGAGGGAGAGAGGATTTTGAGGAA
ATAATTAATTGAATTACTTGTATTATTGATAAAGTAATTTAGATAAGTTGTTAGTACAACTTATTGCAAC
TATGGATAGACAAAAATCACTTATTTTAAGGGGAGAAGTATATAACAACTTATTATAAAATTTCTGAGCA
GCCGGCCTCCTCCAATCAATCATAGAGAGTGGAGCCCATTCTGGAAAACCAAGGAACCCCCAACTTGCAC
TGGTGCGGTGGCCCAATTCAAAAAAAACGGGGCCCAGCAAAGTAACGCCGTTGTAACGATTTATCAATCC
AAACTCAAAAGGCGGCGAGATGCGTTTAACTCCGTGAAATTAACAAACCGCCAACAACTTGCAATTTGCA
ACTACCGTTTCCAAGAAGAACTCAACCACACAACGTATCCTATCCCAAACCACACGCAACTAGTGACGCG
TCATAAGGACACGTGTCACAATTTGACTGGTTAATAATTTCACCGCTTTTGCTATAAATTACCTCCAATC
CCCTTAGCTTCTTCACAATTCAGTTCCCAACCCTAACAATTCTTGTTCATATCGCTTCTCTCTACTTTCA
AGGTATGATCCAATTTCTCTCTTCTTTCTCTGTAATCCTTTCGTTGAGTTTTGTTTCCGATCAATCATAG
GTAGTTTTCTTGTTTCGAAGCATGAGATCTAGGAATTTTTTGTGATTTTCCAAAATTGAGATCGGTTTGA
AATTGAATTTTACAGCTTGAATCTCAGATCTTGTTTTATCAATGTTTTCGATGGCTTGCGATGTAGATCT
ATGATAATTGTGGTTCAGTTTTGTTAGGAATCGATTTCGGTTTAGCAATTGCAGATTAATTAGGGTTTCC
AATTGAATTCTTCAGATCCGTTATGGAATTATGTCAAATAATTTATTCAAATTGGAAATTATTGTTAGAT
CCACTCTTAATCTGTTTGATCCAAGCTTCAATTAGGGTTTTCACTTGTTTCAATTTCTTGTTATGGATTC
TGATTTATCTGTTGATGTTAGATCCACTCTTAATCTGTTTGATCCAAGCGTTAATTAGGGTTTTCACTTG
TTTCAATTTCGTGTGTTGGATTCTGATTTATCTGTTGTTGATGTGATTACAGAATGGTTGGAAAATCAGT
CAAATTATATTACTTTGTTATTATTGTTATTATTTTGTTTGAGTTGAGCTTCCAATTCCAACATGGGATG
GCTCGGCCACTAAAACAGCATAATGATGAAGATGATCAGCATAATATTAATACTAATAGTGTTGTAATAA
TAAGCAGTAGTTCAGCACATAATAAGAAAGTACTTGAGGAGATTAACAACTCTGGTCCTAGCCCTGGAGA
AGGCCATAAGCAACAACTACCAGATGGCTATCATCATTAAGCTTCTCTAGCTAGAGTCGATCGACAAGCT
CGAGTTTCTCCATAATAATGTGTGAGTAGTTCCCAGATAAGGGAATTAGGGTTCCTATAGGGTTTCGCTC
ATGTGTTGAGCATATAAGAAACCCTTAGTATGTATTTGTATTTGTAAAATACTTCTATCAATAAAATTTC
TAATTCCTAAAACCAAAATCCAGTACTAAAATCCAGATCGCTAAGCTTGAATTCTTGCGGAGAGCGGAGA
ATTAAGGGAGTCACGTTATGACCCCCGCCGATGACGCGGGACAAGCCGTTTTACGTTTGGAACTGACAGA
ACCGCAACGTTGAAGGAGCCACTCAGCCGCGGGTTTCTGGAGTTTAATGAGCTAAGCACATACGTCAGAA
ACCATTATTGCGCGTTCAAAAGTCGCCTAAGGTCACTATCAGCTAGCAAATATTTCTTGTCAAAAATGCT
CCACTGACGTTCCATAAATTCCCCTCGGTATCCAATTAGAGTCTCATATTCACTCTCAAATGATTGAACA
AGATGGATTGCACGCAGGTTCTCCGGCCGCTTGGGTGGAGAGGCTATTCGGCTATGACTGGGCACAACAG
ACAATCGGCTGCTCTGATGCCGCCGTGTTCCGGCTGTCAGCGCAGGGGCGCCCGGTTCTTTTTGTCAAGA
CCGACCTGTCCGGTGCCCTGAATGAACTCCAAGACGAGGCAGCGCGGCTATCGTGGCTGGCCACGACGGG
CGTTCCTTGCGCAGCTGTGCTCGACGTTGTCACTGAAGCGGGAAGGGACTGGCTGCTATTGGGCGAAGTG
CCGGGGCAGGATCTCCTGTCATCTCACCTTGCTCCTGCCGAGAAAGTATCCATCATGGCTGATGCAATGC
GGCGGCTGCATACGCTTGATCCGGCTACCTGCCCATTCGACCACCAAGCGAAACATCGCATCGAGCGAGG
ACGTACTCGGATGGAAGCCGGTCTTGTCGATCAGGATGATCTGGACGAAGAGCATCAGGGGCTCGCGCCA
GCCGAACTGTTCGCCAGGCTCAAGGCGCGGATGCCCGACGGCGAGGATCTCGTCGTGACCCAGGGCGATG
CCTGCTTGCCGAATATCATGGTGGAAAATGGCCGCTTTTCTGGATTCATCGACTGTGGCCGGCTGGGTGT
GGCGGACCGCTATCAGGACATAGCGTTGGCTACCCGTGATATTGCTGAAGAGCTTGGCGGCGAATGGGCT
GACCGCTTCCTCGTGCTTTACGGTATCGCCGCTCCCGATTCGCAGCGCATCGCCTTCTATCGCCTTCTTG
ACGAGTTCTTCTGAGCTTGTCAAGCAGATCGTTCAAACATTTGGCAATAAAGTTTCTTAAGATTGAATCC
TGTTGCCGGTCTTGCGATGATTATCATATAATTTCTGTTGAATTACGTTAAGCATGTAATAATTAACATG
TAATGCATGACGTTATTTATGAGATGGGTTTTTATGATTAGAGTCCCGCAATTATACATTTAATACGCGA
TAGAAAACAAAATATAGCGCGCAAACTAGGATAAATTATCGCGCGCGGTGTCATCTATGTTACTAGATCG
ACGCTGGATCCGAATTCGGCAGGGCCCACTGCATCCACCCCAGTACATTAAAAACGTCCGCAATGTGTTA
TTAAGTTGTCTAAGCGTCAATTTGTTTACACCACAATATATCCTGCCACCAGCCAGCCAACAGCTCCCCG
ACCGGCAGCTCGGCACAAAATCACCACTCGATACAGGCAGCCCATCAGCCGTGCGGCTGCATGAAATCCT
GGCCGGTTTGTCTGATGCCAAGCTGGCGGCCTGGCCGGCCAGCTTGGCCGCTGAAGAAACCGAGCGCCGC
CGTCTAAAAAGGTGATGTGTATTTGAGTAAAACAGCTTGCGTCATGCGGTCGCTGCGTATATGATGCGAT
GAGTAAATAAACAAATACGCAAGGGGAACGCATGAAGGTTATCGCTGTACTTAACCAGAAAGGCGGGTCA
GGCAAGACGACCATCGCAACCCATCTAGCCCGCGCCCTGCAACTCGCCGGGGCCGATGTTCTGTTAGTCG
ATTCCGATCCCCAGGGCAGTGCCCGCGATTGGGCGGCCGTGCGGGAAGATCAACCGCTAACCGTTGTCGG
CATCGACCGCCCGACGATTGACCGCGACGTGAAGGCCATCGGCCGGCGCGACTTCGTAGTGATCGACGGA
GCGCCCCAGGCGGCGGACTTGGCTGTGTCCGCGATCAAGGCAGCCGACTTCGTGCTGATTCCGGTGCAGC
CAAGCCCTTACGACATATGGGCCACCGCCGACCTGGTGGAGCTGGTTAAGCAGCGCATTGAGGTCACGGA
TGGAAGGCTACAAGCGGCCTTTGTCGTGTCGCGGGCGATCAAAGGCACGCGCATCGGCGGTGAGGTTGCC
GAGGCGCTGGCCGGGTACGAGCTGCCCATTCTTGAGTCCCGTATCACGCAGCGCGTGAGCTACCCAGGCA
CTGCCGCCGCCGGCACAACCGTTCTTGAATCAGAACCCGAGGGCGACGCTGCCCGCGAGGTCCAGGCGCT
GGCCGCTGAAATTAAATCAAAACTCATTTGAGTTAATGAGGTAAAGAGAAAATGAGCAAAAGCACAAACA
CGCTAAGTGCCGGCCGTCCGAGCGCACGCAGCAGCAAGGCTGCAACGTTGGCCAGCCTGGCAGACACGCC
AGCCATGAAGCGGGTCAACTTTCAGTTGCCGGCGGAGGATCACACCAAGCTGAAGATGTACGCGGTACGC
CAAGGCAAGACCATTACCGAGCTGCTATCTGAATACATCGCGCAGCTACCAGAGTAAATGAGCAAATGAA
TAAATGAGTAGATGAATTTTAGCGGCTAAAGGAGGCGGCATGGAAAATCAAGAACAACCAGG
Features (pLannotate 1.2.2; 15 found; start..end, strand, type, name):
    118..1191    +  CDS            pVS1 RepA: replication protein from the Pseudomonas plasmid pVS1 (Heeb et al., 2000)
   1257..1451    +  rep_origin     pVS1 oriV: origin of replication for the Pseudomonas plasmid pVS1 (Heeb et al., 2000)
   1657..1717    +  rep_origin     oriV (fragment): incP origin of replication
   1734..1838    +  promoter       AmpR promoter: bla
   1839..2633    +  CDS            KanR: aminoglycoside phosphotransferase; aphA-3; confers resistance to kanamycin
   2804..3392    +  rep_origin     ori: high-copy-number ColE1/pMB1/pBR322/pUC origin of replication
   3515..3539    -  misc_feature   RB T-DNA repeat: right border repeat from nopaline C58 T-DNA
   5102..5776    +  CDS            DsRed: DsRed is a basic (constitutively fluorescent) red fluorescent protein published in 1999, derived from Discosoma sp..
   5792..6044    +  terminator     NOS terminator: nopaline synthase terminator and poly(A) signal
   7495..7669    +  polyA_signal   CaMV poly(A) signal: cauliflower mosaic virus polyadenylation signal
   7769..7948    +  promoter       NOS promoter: nopaline synthase promoter
   7970..8764    +  CDS            NeoR/KanR: aminoglycoside phosphotransferase from Tn5; aph(3')-II (or nptII); confers resistance to neomycin, kanamycin, and G418 (Geneticin®)
   8777..9029    +  terminator     NOS terminator: nopaline synthase terminator and poly(A) signal
   9124..9148    -  misc_feature   LB T-DNA repeat: left border repeat from nopaline C58 T-DNA
   9412..10041   +  CDS            pVS1 StaA: stability protein from the Pseudomonas plasmid pVS1 (Heeb et al., 2000)
