[The description below was written by a language model from this plasmid's Addgene catalogue record and pLannotate feature annotations shown in this document.]
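Description:
LjUBQ:MtPIP6:T35s is a plant-expression binary vector built on the EC50505 backbone, designed for Agrobacterium-mediated T-DNA transfer and overexpression of a small peptide-coding gene from Medicago truncatula. The backbone carries a high-copy ColE1/pUC-type origin for propagation in E. coli, together with the pVS1 replication functions (RepA, oriV and the StaA stability protein), which support stable maintenance in Agrobacterium. A short incP oriV fragment is also annotated. Bacterial selection is by kanamycin, through an aphA-3 aminoglycoside phosphotransferase driven by the bla promoter and located outside the T-DNA.

Between the nopaline-type right and left border repeats, the annotation shows three units. A DsRed coding sequence followed by a NOS terminator provides a red fluorescent visual marker for transformed tissue; its promoter was not annotated. Next is the region ending in the CaMV poly(A) signal, which matches the 35S terminator in the construct name. According to the catalogue fields, this unit contains the 267 bp Medtr5g004930.1 (PIP6) coding sequence under the Lotus japonicus ubiquitin promoter, a strong constitutive plant promoter. Neither the promoter nor the insert was picked up by the automated annotation. The catalogue lists the terminator in the tag field, but it is a regulatory element and not a protein fusion. Finally, a NOS promoter–nptII–NOS terminator cassette adjacent to the left border gives neomycin/G418/kanamycin-class selection in plant cells.

The stated purpose is overexpression of the peptide gene in plants. The record does not specify the target species or the transformation method. The sequenced record (10,352 nt) is slightly shorter than the sum of the listed backbone and insert sizes.
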