Addgene plasmid #164765: LjUBQ:MtPIP6:T35s
Purpose: Overexpression of Peptide coding gene (Binary vector)
Depositing lab: Wolf Scheible. Depositing organization: Noble Research Institute, LLC.
Backbone
  Vector backbone: EC50505
  Backbone size w/o insert (bp): 10475
  Vector type: Plant Expression
  Selectable markers: Neomycin (select with G418) ; N/A
Growth in bacteria
  Bacterial resistance: Kanamycin, 50 μg/mL
  Growth temperature: 37°C
  Growth strain: DH5alpha
  Copy number: High Copy
Gene/Insert
  Gene/Insert name: Medtr5g004930.1 (alt names: PIP6; KEH27322.1)
  Species: Medicago truncatula
  Insert size (bp): 267
  Promoter: Lotus japonicus Ubiquitin
  Tag / fusion protein: Terminator 35S (C terminal on insert)
  Cloning method: Unknown
Terms and licenses: Academic/Nonprofit Terms; Industry Terms: Not Available to Industry
Depositor comments: Cloned by Sonali/Shulan
How to cite: LjUBQ:MtPIP6:T35s was a gift from Wolf Scheible (Addgene plasmid # 164765 ; http://n2t.net/addgene:164765 ; RRID:Addgene_164765)
