>Addgene plasmid #164765 | LjUBQ:MtPIP6:T35s | depositor partial sequence | sequence record 319990 | partial
ATGGTTGGAAAATCAGTCAAATTATATTACTTTGTTATTATTGTTATTATTTTGTTTGAGTTGAGCTTCC
AATTCCAACATGGGATGGCTCGGCCACTAAAACAGCATAATGATGAAGATGATCAGCATAATATTAATAC
TAATAGTGTTGTAATAATAAGCAGTAGTTCAGCACATAATAAGAAAGTACTTGAGGAGATTAACAACTCT
GGTCCTAGCCCTGGAGAAGGCCATAAGCAACAACTACCAGATGGCTATCATCATTAA
